>Addgene plasmid #228569 | CHGA-eGFP | addgene full sequence | sequence record 453695 | Addgene NGS Result
GACGGATCGGGAGATCTCCCGATCCCCTATGGTGCACTCTCAGTACAATCTGCTCTGATGCCGCATAGTT
AAGCCAGTATCTGCTCCCTGCTTGTGTGTTGGAGGTCGCTGAGTAGTGCGCGAGCAAAATTTAAGCTACA
ACAAGGCAAGGCTTGACCGACAATTGCATGAAGAATCTGCTTAGGGTTAGGCGTTTTGCGCTGCTTCGCG
ATGTACGGGCCAGATATACGCGTTGACATTGATTATTGACTAGTTATTAATAGTAATCAATTACGGGGTC
ATTAGTTCATAGCCCATATATGGAGTTCCGCGTTACATAACTTACGGTAAATGGCCCGCCTGGCTGACCG
CCCAACGACCCCCGCCCATTGACGTCAATAATGACGTATGTTCCCATAGTAACGCCAATAGGGACTTTCC
ATTGACGTCAATGGGTGGAGTATTTACGGTAAACTGCCCACTTGGCAGTACATCAAGTGTATCATATGCC
AAGTACGCCCCCTATTGACGTCAATGACGGTAAATGGCCCGCCTGGCATTATGCCCAGTACATGACCTTA
TGGGACTTTCCTACTTGGCAGTACATCTACGTATTAGTCATCGCTATTACCATGGTGATGCGGTTTTGGC
AGTACATCAATGGGCGTGGATAGCGGTTTGACTCACGGGGATTTCCAAGTCTCCACCCCATTGACGTCAA
TGGGAGTTTGTTTTGGCACCAAAATCAACGGGACTTTCCAAAATGTCGTAACAACTCCGCCCCATTGACG
CAAATGGGCGGTAGGCGTGTACGGTGGGAGGTCTATATAAGCAGAGCTCTCTGGCTAACTAGAGAACCCA
CTGCTTACTGGCTTATCGAAATTAATACGACTCACTATAGGGAGACCCAAGCTGGCTAGCGTTTAAACTT
AAGCTTATGCGCTCCGCCGCTGTCCTGGCTCTTCTGCTCTGCGCCGGGCAAGTCACTGCGCTCCCTGTGA
ACAGCCCTATGAATAAAGGGGATACCGAGGTGATGAAATGCATCGTTGAGGTCATCTCCGACACACTTTC
CAAGCCCAGCCCCATGCCTGTCAGCCAGGAATGTTTTGAGACACTCCGAGGAGATGAACGGATCCTTTCC
ATTCTGAGACATCAGAATTTACTGAAGGAGCTCCAAGACCTCGCTCTCCAAGGCGCCAAGGAGAGGGCAC
ATCAGCAGAAGAAACACAGCGGTTTTGAAGATGAACTCTCAGAGGTTCTTGAGAACCAGAGCAGCCAGGC
CGAGCTGAAAGAGGCGGTGGAAGAGCCATCATCCAAGGATGTTATGGAGAAAAGAGAGGATTCCAAGGAG
GCAGAGAAAAGTGGTGAAGCCACAGACGGAGCCAGGCCCCAGGCCCTCCCGGAGCCCATGCAGGAGTCCA
AGGCTGAGGGGAACAATCAGGCCCCTGGGGAGGAAGAGGAGGAGGAGGAGGAGGCCACCAACACCCACCC
TCCAGCCAGCCTCCCCAGCCAGAAATACCCAGGCCCACAGGCCGAGGGGGACAGTGAGGGCCTCTCTCAG
GGTCTGGTGGACAGAGAGAAGGGCCTGAGTGCAGAGCCAGGGTGGCAGGCAAAGAGAGAAGAGGAGGAGG
AGGAGGAGGAGGAGGCTGAGGCTGGAGAGGAGGCTGTCCCCGAGGAAGAAGGCCCCACTGTAGTGCTGAA
CCCCCACCCGAGCCTTGGCTACAAGGAGATCCGGAAAGGCGAGAGTCGGTCGGAGGCTCTGGCTGTGGAT
GGAGCTGGGAAGCCTGGGGCTGAGGAGGCTCAGGACCCCGAAGGGAAGGGAGAACAGGAGCACTCCCAGC
AGAAAGAGGAGGAGGAGGAGATGGCAGTGGTCCCGCAAGGCCTCTTCCGGGGTGGGAAGAGCGGAGAGCT
GGAGCAGGAGGAGGAGCGGCTCTCCAAGGAGTGGGAGGACTCCAAACGCTGGAGCAAGATGGACCAGCTG
GCCAAGGAGCTGACGGCTGAGAAGCGGCTGGAGGGGCAGGAGGAGGAGGAGGACAACCGGGACAGTTCCA
TGAAGCTCTCCTTCCGGGCCCGGGCCTACGGCTTCAGGGGCCCTGGGCCGCAGCTGCGACGAGGCTGGAG
GCCATCCTCCCGGGAGGACAGCCTTGAGGCGGGCCTGCCCCTCCAGGTCCGAGGCTACCCCGAGGAGAAG
AAAGAGGAGGAGGGCAGCGCAAACCGCAGACCAGAGGACCAGGAGCTGGAGAGCCTGTCGGCCATTGAAG
CAGAGCTGGAGAAAGTGGCCCACCAGCTGCAGGCACTACGGCGGGGCGGATCCACTAGTCCAGTGTGGTG
GAATTCTGCAGATATCCAGCACAGTGGCGGCCGCATGAGCAAGGGCGAGGAGCTGTTCACCGGGGTGGTG
CCCATCCTGGTCGAGCTGGACGGCGACGTAAACGGCCACAAGTTCAGCGTGTCCGGCGAGGGCGAGGGCG
ATGCCACCTACGGCAAGCTGACCCTGAAGTTCATCTGCACCACCGGCAAGCTGCCCGTGCCCTGGCCCAC
CCTCGTGACCACCCTGACCTACGGCGTGCAGTGCTTCAGCCGCTACCCCGACCACATGAAGCAGCACGAC
TTCTTCAAGTCCGCCATGCCCGAAGGCTACGTCCAGGAGCGCACCATCTTCTTCAAGGACGACGGCAACT
ACAAGACCCGCGCCGAGGTGAAGTTCGAGGGCGACACCCTGGTGAACCGCATCGAGCTGAAGGGCATCGA
CTTCAAGGAGGACGGCAACATCCTGGGGCACAAGCTGGAGTACAACTACAACAGCCACAACGTCTATATC
ATGGCCGACAAGCAGAAGAACGGCATCAAGGTGAACTTCAAGATCCGCCACAACATCGAGGACGGCAGCG
TGCAGCTCGCCGACCACTACCAGCAGAACACCCCCATCGGCGACGGCCCCGTGCTGCTGCCCGACAACCA
CTACCTGAGCACCCAGTCCGCCCTGAGCAAAGACCCCAACGAGAAGCGCGATCACATGGTCCTGCTGGAG
TTCGTGACCGCCGCCGGGATCACTCACGGCATGGACGAGCTGTACAAGTAATCTAGAGGGCCCGTTTAAA
CCCGCTGATCAGCCTCGACTGTGCCTTCTAGTTGCCAGCCATCTGTTGTTTGCCCCTCCCCCGTGCCTTC
CTTGACCCTGGAAGGTGCCACTCCCACTGTCCTTTCCTAATAAAATGAGGAAATTGCATCGCATTGTCTG
AGTAGGTGTCATTCTATTCTGGGGGGTGGGGTGGGGCAGGACAGCAAGGGGGAGGATTGGGAAGACAATA
GCAGGCATGCTGGGGATGCGGTGGGCTCTATGGCTTCTGAGGCGGAAAGAACCAGCTGGGGCTCTAGGGG
GTATCCCC
[124 nt withheld, positions 3369-3492]
C
[91 nt withheld, positions 3494-3584]
A
[49 nt withheld, positions 3586-3634]
CCTTTGACGTTGGAGTCCACGTTCTTT
[37 nt withheld, positions 3662-3698]
ACCCTATCTCGGTCTATTCTTTTGATTTATAAGGGATTTTGCCGATTTCGGCCTATTGGTTAAAAAATGA
GCTGATTTAACAAAAATTTAACGCGAATTAATTCTGTGGAATGTGTGTCAGTTAGGGTGTGGAAAGTCCC
CAGGCTCCCCAGCAGGCAGAAGTATGCAAAGCATGCATCTCAATTAGTCAGCAACCAGGTGTGGAAAGTC
CCCAGGCTCCCCAGCAGGCAGAAGTATGCAAAGCATGCATCTCAATTAGTCAGCAACCATAGTCCCGCCC
CTAACTCCGCCCATCCCGCCCCTAACTCCGCCCAGTTCCGCCCATTCTCCGCCCCATGGCTGACTAATTT
TTTTTATTTATGCAGAGGCCGAGGCCGCCTCTGCCTCTGAGCTATTCCAGAAGTAGTGAGGAGGCTTTTT
TGGAGGCCTAGGCTTTTGCAAAAAGCTCCCGGGAGCTTGTATATCCATTTTCGGATCTGATCAAGAGACA
GGATGAGGATCGTTTCGCATGATTGAACAAGATGGATTGCACGCAGGTTCTCCGGCCGCTTGGGTGGAGA
GGCTATTCGGCTATGACTGGGCACAACAGACAATCGGCTGCTCTGATGCCGCCGTGTTCCGGCTGTCAGC
GCAGGGGCGCCCGGTTCTTTTTGTCAAGACCGACCTGTCCGGTGCCCTGAATGAACTGCAGGACGAGGCA
GCGCGGCTATCGTGGCTGGCCACGACGGGCGTTCCTTGCGCAGCTGTGCTCGACGTTGTCACTGAAGCGG
GAAGGGACTGGCTGCTATTGGGCGAAGTGCCGGGGCAGGATCTCCTGTCATCTCACCTTGCTCCTGCCGA
GAAAGTATCCATCATGGCTGATGCAATGCGGCGGCTGCATACGCTTGATCCGGCTACCTGCCCATTCGAC
CACCAAGCGAAACATCGCATCGAGCGAGCACGTACTCGGATGGAAGCCGGTCTTGTCGATCAGGATGATC
TGGACGAAGAGCATCAGGGGCTCGCGCCAGCCGAACTGTTCGCCAGGCTCAAGGCGCGCATGCCCGACGG
CGAGGATCTCGTCGTGACCCATGGCGATGCCTGCTTGCCGAATATCATGGTGGAAAATGGCCGCTTTTCT
GGATTCATCGACTGTGGCCGGCTGGGTGTGGCGGACCGCTATCAGGACATAGCGTTGGCTACCCGTGATA
TTGCTGAAGAGCTTGGCGGCGAATGGGCTGACCGCTTCCTCGTGCTTTACGGTATCGCCGCTCCCGATTC
GCAGCGCATCGCCTTCTATCGCCTTCTTGACGAGTTCTTCTGAGCGGGACTCTGGGGTTCGAAATGACCG
ACCAAGCGACGCCCAACCTGCCATCACGAGATTTCGATTCCACCGCCGCCTTCTATGAAAGGTTGGGCTT
CGGAATCGTTTTCCGGGACGCCGGCTGGATGATCCTCCAGCGCGGGGATCTCATGCTGGAGTTCTTCGCC
CACCCCAACTTGTTTATTGCAGCTTATAATGGTTACAAATAAAGCAATAGCATCACAAATTTCACAAATA
AAGCATTTTTTTCACTGCATTCTAGTTGTGGTTTGTCCAAACTCATCAATGTATCTTATCATGTCTGTAT
ACCGTCGACCTCTAGCTAGAGCTTGGCGTAATCATGGTCATAGCTGTTTCCTGTGTGAAATTGTTATCCG
CTCACAATTCCACACAACATACGAGCCGGAAGCATAAAGTGTAAAGCCTGGGGTGCCTAATGAGTGAGCT
AACTCACATTAATTGCGTTGCGCTCACTGCCCGCTTTCCAGTCGGGAAACCTGTCGTGCCAGCTGCATTA
ATGAATCGGCCAACGCGCGGGGAGAGGCGGTTTGCGTATTGGGCGCTCTTCCGCTTCCTCGCTCACTGAC
TCGCTGCGCTCGGTCGTTCGGCTGCGGCGAGCGGTATCAGCTCACTCAAAGGCGGTAATACGGTTATCCA
CAGAATCAGGGGATAACGCAGGAAAGAACATGTGAGCAAAAGGCCAGCAAAAGGCCAGGAACCGTAAAAA
GGCCGCGTTGCTGGCGTTTTTCCATAGGCTCCGCCCCCCTGACGAGCATCACAAAAATCGACGCTCAAGT
CAGAGGTGGCGAAACCCGACAGGACTATAAAGATACCAGGCGTTTCCCCCTGGAAGCTCCCTCGTGCGCT
CTCCTGTTCCGACCCTGCCGCTTACCGGATACCTGTCCGCCTTTCTCCCTTCGGGAAGCGTGGCGCTTTC
TCATAGCTCACGCTGTAGGTATCTCAGTTCGGTGTAGGTCGTTCGCTCCAAGCTGGGCTGTGTGCACGAA
CCCCCCGTTCAGCCCGACCGCTGCGCCTTATCCGGTAACTATCGTCTTGAGTCCAACCCGGTAAGACACG
ACTTATCGCCACTGGCAGCAGCCACTGGTAACAGGATTAGCAGAGCGAGGTATGTAGGCGGTGCTACAGA
GTTCTTGAAGTGGTGGCCTAACTACGGCTACACTAGAAGAACAGTATTTGGTATCTGCGCTCTGCTGAAG
CCAGTTACCTTCGGAAAAAGAGTTGGTAGCTCTTGATCCGGCAAACAAACCACCGCTGGTAGCGGTGGTT
TTTTTGTTTGCAAGCAGCAGATTACGCGCAGAAAAAAAGGATCTCAAGAAGATCCTTTGATCTTTTCTAC
GGGGTCTGACGCTCAGTGGAACGAAAACTCACGTTAAGGGATTTTGGTCATGAGATTATCAAAAAGGATC
TTCACCTAGATCCTTTTAAATTAAAAATGAAGTTTTAAATCAATCTAAAGTATATATGAGTAAACTTGGT
CTGACAGTTACCAATGCTTAATCAGTGAGGCACCTATCTCAGCGATCTGTCTATTTCGTTCATCCATAGT
TGCCTGACTCCCCGTCGTGTAGATAACTACGATACGGGAGGGCTTACCATCTGGCCCCAGTGCTGCAATG
ATACCGCGAGACCCACGCTCACCGGCTCCAGATTTATCAGCAATAAACCAGCCAGCCGGAAGGGCCGAGC
GCAGAAGTGGTCCTGCAACTTTATCCGCCTCCATCCAGTCTATTAATTGTTGCCGGGAAGCTAGAGTAAG
TAGTTCGCCAGTTAATAGTTTGCGCAACGTTGTTGCCATTGCTACAGGCATCGTGGTGTCACGCTCGTCG
TTTGGTATGGCTTCATTCAGCTCCGGTTCCCAACGATCAAGGCGAGTTACATGATCCCCCATGTTGTGCA
AAAAAGCGGTTAGCTCCTTCGGTCCTCCGATCGTTGTCAGAAGTAAGTTGGCCGCAGTGTTATCACTCAT
GGTTATGGCAGCACTGCATAATTCTCTTACTGTCATGCCATCCGTAAGATGCTTTTCTGTGACTGGTGAG
TACTCAACCAAGTCATTCTGAGAATAGTGTATGCGGCGACCGAGTTGCTCTTGCCCGGCGTCAATACGGG
ATAATACCGCGCCACATAGCAGAACTTTAAAAGTGCTCATCATTGGAAAACGTTCTTCGGGGCGAAAACT
CTCAAGGATCTTACCGCTGTTGAGATCCAGTTCGATGTAACCCACTCGTGCACCCAACTGATCTTCAGCA
TCTTTTACTTTCACCAGCGTTTCTGGGTGAGCAAAAACAGGAAGGCAAAATGCCGCAAAAAAGGGAATAA
GGGCGACACGGAAATGTTGAATACTCATACTCTTCCTTTTTCAATATTATTGAAGCATTTATCAGGGTTA
TTGTCTCATGAGCGGATACATATTTGAATGTATTTAGAAAAATAAACAAATAGGGGTTCCGCGCACATTT
CCCCGAAAAGTGCCACCTGACGTC
Features (pLannotate 1.2.2; 21 found; start..end, strand, type, name):
     28..80      -  misc_feature   bom (fragment): basis of mobility region from pBR322
    235..614     +  enhancer       CMV enhancer: human cytomegalovirus immediate early enhancer
    615..818     +  promoter       CMV promoter: human cytomegalovirus (CMV) immediate early promoter
    814..847     +  LTR            5' LTR (truncated) (fragment): truncated 5' long terminal repeat (LTR) from HIV-1
    863..881     +  promoter       T7 promoter: promoter for bacteriophage T7 RNA polymerase
    917..2287    +  CDS            CHGA: CMGA_HUMAN - Experimental evidence at protein level: Swiss-Prot protein existence level 1. [Serpinin]: Regulates granule biogenesis in endocrine cells by up-regulating the transcription of protease nexin 1 (SERPINE2) via a cAMP-PKA-SP1 pathway. This leads to inhibition of granule protein degradation in the Golgi complex which in turn promotes granule formation. From Homo sapiens (Human).
   2345..3058    +  CDS            GFP (S65T): GFP (S65T) is a basic (constitutively fluorescent) green fluorescent protein published in 1995, derived from Aequorea victoria.
   3099..3323    +  polyA_signal   bGH poly(A) signal: bovine growth hormone polyadenylation signal
   3327..3348    +  promoter       SV40 promoter (fragment): SV40 enhancer and early promoter
   3369..3797    +  rep_origin     f1 ori (sequence partly withheld): f1 bacteriophage origin of replication; arrow indicates direction of (+) strand synthesis
   3811..4140    +  promoter       SV40 promoter: SV40 enhancer and early promoter
   4207..4998    +  CDS            neo: KKA2_KLEPN - Also known as kan, nptII. Experimental evidence at protein level: Swiss-Prot protein existence level 1. Resistance to kanamycin, neomycin, paromomycin, ribostamycin, butirosin and gentamicin B. From Klebsiella pneumoniae.
   5022..5180    +  CDS            ble (fragment): BLE_KLEPN - Experimental evidence at protein level: Swiss-Prot protein existence level 1. Binding protein with a strong affinity to the bleomycin family of antibiotics. Binds to CL990; an antimitotic-antibiotic compound. From Klebsiella pneumoniae.
   5175..5296    +  polyA_signal   SV40 poly(A) signal: SV40 polyadenylation signal
   5369..5385    -  protein_bind   lac operator: The lac repressor binds to the lac operator to inhibit transcription in E. coli. This inhibition can be relieved by adding lactose or isopropyl-β-D-thiogalactopyranoside (IPTG). lac repressor encoded by lacI
   5393..5423    -  promoter       lac promoter: promoter for the E. coli lac operon
   5438..5459    -  protein_bind   CAP binding site: CAP binding activates transcription in the presence of cAMP. E. coli catabolite activator protein
   5472..5564    -  CDS            lacI (fragment): lac repressor; lacI; The lac repressor binds to the lac operator to inhibit transcription in E. coli. This inhibition can be relieved by adding lactose or isopropyl-β-D-thiogalactopyranoside (IPTG).
   5747..6335    -  rep_origin     ori: high-copy-number ColE1/pMB1/pBR322/pUC origin of replication
   6506..7366    -  CDS            AmpR: β-lactamase; bla; confers resistance to ampicillin, carbenicillin, and related antibiotics
   7367..7471    -  promoter       AmpR promoter: bla
