[The description below was written by a language model from this plasmid's Addgene catalogue record and pLannotate feature annotations shown in this document.]
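Description:
CHGA-eGFP is a mammalian expression plasmid built on the pcDNA3.1(+)-C-eGFP backbone that drives production of human chromogranin A (CHGA, also called CgA or pituitary secretory protein I) fused at its C terminus to enhanced GFP. The sequenced record is about 7.5 kb. In bacteria it is maintained through a high-copy ColE1/pUC-type origin and selected with ampicillin via the β-lactamase gene and its native promoter. An f1 phage origin is also present, along with short lac promoter/operator remnants typical of this vector family.

The expression cassette consists of the human cytomegalovirus immediate early enhancer and promoter, followed by a T7 promoter that can serve for in vitro transcription or as a sequencing primer site. Next come the CHGA coding sequence, inserted between HindIII and BamHI sites that remain intact, and a downstream GFP open reading frame. The automated annotation labels the GFP as the S65T variant, which is consistent with eGFP. A bovine growth hormone polyadenylation signal terminates the transcript. A separate SV40 enhancer/early promoter drives a neomycin phosphotransferase gene ending in an SV40 poly(A) signal, which allows G418 selection of stably transfected mammalian cells. Small fragment hits to an HIV-1 LTR, ble, lacI and the pBR322 bom region are most likely annotation artefacts or backbone remnants rather than functional elements.

Placing the fluorescent tag at the C terminus leaves the N-terminal end of this secretory prohormone unmodified. The construct is intended for expressing and visualising chromogranin A in mammalian cells. The associated publication concerns the proteolytic processing of this prohormone by macrophages during inflammation.
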