Addgene plasmid #228569: CHGA-eGFP
Purpose: Expresses GFP-tagged human Chromogranin A in mammalian cells
Depositing lab: Geert van den Bogaart. Depositing organization: University of Groningen. Publication: Inflammation Promotes Proteolytic Processing of the Prohormone Chromogranin A by Macrophages. Ioannidis M, van Dijk H, Muntjewerff EM, Chirasani VR, Warner H, van den Dool W, Grijpstra P, Bianchi F, Mahata SK, van den Bogaart G. J Endocr Soc. 2025 May 15;9(7):bvaf090. doi: 10.1210/jendso/bvaf090. eCollection 2025 Jul. PubMed 40458085.
Backbone
  Vector backbone: pcDNA3.1(+)-C-eGFP
  Vector type: Mammalian Expression
Growth in bacteria
  Bacterial resistance: Ampicillin, 100 μg/mL
  Growth temperature: 37°C
  Growth strain: DH5alpha
  Copy number: High Copy
Gene/Insert
  Gene/Insert name: Chromogranin-A (alt names: CgA; Pituitary secretory protein I (SP-I))
  Species: H. sapiens (human)
  GenBank ID: NM_001275.3
  Entrez Gene: CHGA (a.k.a. CGA, PHE5, PHES)
  Promoter: cmv
  Tag / fusion protein: eGFP (C terminal on insert)
  Cloning method: Restriction Enzyme; 5′ cloning site HindIII (not destroyed); 3′ cloning site BamHI (not destroyed)
  Sequencing primers: 5′ CGCAAATGGGCGGTAGGCGTG; 3′ TAGAAGGCACAGTCGAGG
Terms and licenses: Academic/Nonprofit Terms; Industry Terms: Not Available to Industry
How to cite: CHGA-eGFP was a gift from Geert van den Bogaart (Addgene plasmid # 228569 ; http://n2t.net/addgene:228569 ; RRID:Addgene_228569)
